Addgene plasmid #15968: p405TEF1
Depositing lab: Nicolas Buchler & Fred Cross. Depositing organization: Rockefeller University.
Backbone
  Vector backbone: p405GALS
  Backbone manufacturer: N. Buchler
  Backbone size w/o insert (bp): 5074
  Vector type: Bacterial Expression, Yeast Expression
  Selectable markers: LEU2
Growth in bacteria
  Bacterial resistance: Ampicillin, 100 μg/mL
  Growth temperature: 37°C
  Growth strain: DH5alpha
  Copy number: High Copy
Gene/Insert
  Gene/Insert name: TEF1 promoter + polylinker + CYC1 terminator (alt name: Translational elongation factor EF-1 alpha)
  Species: S. cerevisiae (budding yeast)
  Insert size (bp): 1060
  Mutation: TEF1 promoter is between SacI and XbaI restriction sites.
  Entrez Gene: TEF1 (a.k.a. YPR080W)
  Cloning method: Restriction Enzyme; 5′ cloning site SacI (not destroyed); 3′ cloning site NgoMIV (not destroyed)
  Sequencing primers: 5′ M13 Reverse
Resource information
  A portion of this plasmid was derived from a plasmid made by: Insert was cut from p404TEF1, which was obtained from Ben Timney.
Terms and licenses: Academic/Nonprofit Terms; Industry Terms: Not Available to Industry
How to cite: p405TEF1 was a gift from Nicolas Buchler & Fred Cross (Addgene plasmid # 15968 ; http://n2t.net/addgene:15968 ; RRID:Addgene_15968)
