[The description below was written by a language model from this plasmid's Addgene catalogue record and pLannotate feature annotations shown in this document.]
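Description:
p405TEF1 is an empty yeast expression vector that also shuttles through E. coli, built on the p405GALS backbone. It carries a pBluescript-type bacterial scaffold: a high-copy ColE1/pUC origin and an ampicillin-resistance gene (β-lactamase with its own promoter) for propagation and selection in bacteria, an f1 phage origin, and remnants of the lacZα region with the lac promoter and operator. For yeast, the selectable marker is LEU2 with its native promoter, which complements leucine auxotrophy. The feature table shows no yeast replication origin (neither 2μ nor CEN/ARS), which is consistent with an integrating plasmid that would be maintained by recombination into the genome, although the record does not state this explicitly. Short annotated fragments of NFS1, bom, rop and lacI appear to be flanking genomic or backbone remnants rather than functional parts.

The payload is a roughly 1 kb expression cassette from S. cerevisiae consisting of the TEF1 promoter (from the gene for translation elongation factor EF-1α, generally used as a strong constitutive promoter), a polylinker derived from the pBluescript multiple cloning site, and the CYC1 transcription terminator. The cassette was inserted between SacI and NgoMIV sites, both preserved, with the promoter itself bounded by SacI and XbaI so it can be exchanged; the insert was taken from the related plasmid p404TEF1. T3 and T7 phage promoters flank the cassette. No open reading frame is present: the vector is intended as a recipient into which a gene of interest is cloned at the polylinker for TEF1-driven expression in budding yeast under leucine selection.
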