Features (pLannotate 1.2.2; 21 found; start..end, strand, type, name):
    137..187     +  misc_feature   bom (fragment): basis of mobility region from pBR322
    200..301     +  CDS            NFS1 (fragment): NFS1_YEAST - Also known as SPL1 From Saccharomyces cerevisiae (strain ATCC 204508 / S288c) (Baker's yeast).
    663..1757    -  CDS            LEU2: 3-isopropylmalate dehydrogenase, required for leucine biosynthesis; S. cerevisiae LEU2; yeast auxotrophic marker
   1770..2174    -  promoter       LEU2 promoter: S. cerevisiae LEU2
   2314..2391    -  CDS            YO192_YEAST (fragment): Experimental evidence at protein level: Swiss-Prot protein existence level 1. From Saccharomyces cerevisiae (strain ATCC 204508 / S288c) (Baker's yeast).
   2421..2473    +  misc_feature   bom (fragment): basis of mobility region from pBR322
   2474..2929    -  rep_origin     f1 ori (sequence partly withheld): f1 bacteriophage origin of replication; arrow indicates direction of (+) strand synthesis
   2937..3092    -  CDS            lacZα (fragment): LacZα fragment of β-galactosidase; lacZ fragment
   3100..3118    +  promoter       T7 promoter: promoter for bacteriophage T7 RNA polymerase
   3137..3384    -  terminator     CYC1 terminator: S. cerevisiae CYC1; transcription terminator for CYC1
   3385..3453    -  misc_feature   MCS (fragment): pBluescript multiple cloning site
   3457..3855    -  promoter       TEF1 promoter: S. cerevisiae TEF1; promoter for EF-1α
   3873..3891    -  promoter       T3 promoter: promoter for bacteriophage T3 RNA polymerase
   3936..3952    -  protein_bind   lac operator: The lac repressor binds to the lac operator to inhibit transcription in E. coli. This inhibition can be relieved by adding lactose or isopropyl-β-D-thiogalactopyranoside (IPTG). lac repressor encoded by lacI
   3960..3990    -  promoter       lac promoter: promoter for the E. coli lac operon
   4005..4026    -  protein_bind   CAP binding site: CAP binding activates transcription in the presence of cAMP. E. coli catabolite activator protein
   4039..4131    -  CDS            lacI (fragment): lac repressor; lacI; The lac repressor binds to the lac operator to inhibit transcription in E. coli. This inhibition can be relieved by adding lactose or isopropyl-β-D-thiogalactopyranoside (IPTG).
   4314..4902    -  rep_origin     ori: high-copy-number ColE1/pMB1/pBR322/pUC origin of replication
   5073..5933    -  CDS            AmpR: β-lactamase; bla; confers resistance to ampicillin, carbenicillin, and related antibiotics
   5934..6038    -  promoter       AmpR promoter: bla
   6133..35      +  CDS            rop (fragment) (across the origin): Rop protein, which maintains plasmids at low copy number; rop
>Addgene plasmid #15968 | p405TEF1 | depositor full sequence | sequence record 8453 | Author sequence
TCGCGCGTTTCGGTGATGACGGTGAAAACCTCTGACACATGCAGCTCCCGGAGACGGTCACAGCTTGTCT
GTAAGCGGATGCCGGGAGCAGACAAGCCCGTCAGGGCGCGTCAGCGGGTGTTGGCGGGTGTCGGGGCTGG
CTTAACTATGCGGCATCAGAGCAGATTGTACTGAGAGTGCACCATATCGACTACGTCGTAAGGCCGTTTC
TGACAGAGTAAAATTCTTGAGGGAACTTTCACCATTATGGGAAATGGTTCAAGAAGGTATTGACTTAAAC
TCCATCAAATGGTCAGGTCATTGAGTGTTTTTTATTTGTTGTATTTTTTTTTTTTTAGAGAAAATCCTCC
AATATCAAATTAGGAATCGTAGTTTCATGATTTTCTGTTACACCTAACTTTTTGTGTGGTGCCCTCCTCC
TTGTCAATATTAATGTTAAAGTGCAATTCTTTTTCCTTATCACGTTGAGCCATTAGTATCAATTTGCTTA
CCTGTATTCCTTTACTATCCTCCTTTTTCTCCTTCTTGATAAATGTATGTAGATTGCGTATATAGTTTCG
TCTACCCTATGAACATATTCCATTTTGTAATTTCGTGTCGTTTCTATTATGAATTTCATTTATAAAGTTT
ATGTACAAATATCATAAAAAAAGAGAATCTTTTTAAGCAAGGATTTTCTTAACTTCTTCGGCGACAGCAT
CACCGACTTCGGTGGTACTGTTGGAACCACCTAAATCACCAGTTCTGATACCTGCATCCAAAACCTTTTT
AACTGCATCTTCAATGGCCTTACCTTCTTCAGGCAAGTTCAATGACAATTTCAACATCATTGCAGCAGAC
AAGATAGTGGCGATAGGGTCAACCTTATTCTTTGGCAAATCTGGAGCAGAACCGTGGCATGGTTCGTACA
AACCAAATGCGGTGTTCTTGTCTGGCAAAGAGGCCAAGGACGCAGATGGCAACAAACCCAAGGAACCTGG
GATAACGGAGGCTTCATCGGAGATGATATCACCAAACATGTTGCTGGTGATTATAATACCATTTAGGTGG
GTTGGGTTCTTAACTAGGATCATGGCGGCAGAATCAATCAATTGATGTTGAACCTTCAATGTAGGGAATT
CGTTCTTGATGGTTTCCTCCACAGTTTTTCTCCATAATCTTGAAGAGGCCAAAACATTAGCTTTATCCAA
GGACCAAATAGGCAATGGTGGCTCATGTTGTAGGGCCATGAAAGCGGCCATTCTTGTGATTCTTTGCACT
TCTGGAACGGTGTATTGTTCACTATCCCAAGCGACACCATCACCATCGTCTTCCTTTCTCTTACCAAAGT
AAATACCTCCCACTAATTCTCTGACAACAACGAAGTCAGTACCTTTAGCAAATTGTGGCTTGATTGGAGA
TAAGTCTAAAAGAGAGTCGGATGCAAAGTTACATGGTCTTAAGTTGGCGTACAATTGAAGTTCTTTACGG
ATTTTTAGTAAACCTTGTTCAGGTCTAACACTACCGGTACCCCATTTAGGACCACCCACAGCACCTAACA
AAACGGCATCAACCTTCTTGGAGGCTTCCAGCGCCTCATCTGGAAGTGGGACACCTGTAGCATCGATAGC
AGCACCACCAATTAAATGATTTTCGAAATCGAACTTGACATTGGAACGAACATCAGAAATAGCTTTAAGA
ACCTTAATGGCTTCGGCTGTGATTTCTTGACCAACGTGGTCACCTGGCAAAACGACGATCTTCTTAGGGG
CAGACATAGGGGCAGACATTAGAATGGTATATCCTTGAAATATATATATATATTGCTGAAATGTAAAAGG
TAAGAAAAGTTAGAAAGTAAGACGATTGCTAACCACCTATTGGAAAAAACAATAGGTCCTTAAATAATAT
TGTCAACTTCAAGTATTGTGATGCAAGCATTTAGTCATGAACGCTTCTCTATTCTATATGAAAAGCCGGT
TCCGGCCTCTCACCTTTCCTTTTTCTCCCAATTTTTCAGTTGAAAAAGGTATATGCGTCAGGCGACCTCT
GAAATTAACAAAAAATTTCCAGTCATCGAATTTGATTCTGTGCGATAGCGCCCCTGTGTGTTCTCGTTAT
GTTGAGGAAAAAAATAATGGTTGCTAAGAGATTCGAACTCTTGCATCTTACGATACCTGAGTATTCCCAC
AGTTAACTGCGGTCAAGATATTTCTTGAATCAGGCGCCTTAGACCGCTCGGCCAAACAACCAATTACTTG
TTGAGAAATAGAGTATAATTATCCTATAAATATAACGTTTTTGAACACACATGAACAAGGAAGTACAGGA
CAATTGATTTTGAAGAGAATGTGGATTTTGATGTAATTGTTGGGATTCCATTTTTAATAAGGCAATAATA
TTAGGTATGTGGATATACTAGAAGTTCTCCTCGACCGTCGATATGCGGTGTGAAATACCGCACAGATGCG
TAAGGAGAAAATACCGCATCAGGAAATTGTAAACGTTAATATTTTGTTAAAATTCGCGTTAAATTTTTGT
TAAATCAGCTCATTTTTTAACCAATAGGCCGAAATCGGCAAAATCCCTTATAAATCAAAAGAATAGACCG
AGATAGGGT
[37 nt withheld, positions 2600-2636]
AAAGAACGTGGACTCCAACGTCAAAGG
[49 nt withheld, positions 2664-2712]
T
[91 nt withheld, positions 2714-2804]
G
[124 nt withheld, positions 2806-2929]
CGCGCCATTCGCCATTCAGGCTGCGCAACTGTTGGGAAGGGCGATCGGTGCGGGCCTCTTCGCTATTACG
CCAGCTGGCGAAAGGGGGATGTGCTGCAAGGCGATTAAGTTGGGTAACGCCAGGGTTTTCCCAGTCACGA
CGTTGTAAAACGACGGCCAGTGAGCGCGCGTAATACGACTCACTATAGGGCGAATTGGGTACCGGCCGCA
AATTAAAGCCTTCGAGCGTCCCAAAACCTTCTCAAGCAAGGTTTTCAGTATAATGTTACATGCGTACACG
CGTCTGTACAGAAAAAAAAGAAAAATTTGAAATATAAATAACGTTCTTAATACTAACATAACTATAAAAA
AATAAATAGGGACCTAGACTTCAGGTTGTCTAACTCCTTCCTTTTCGGTTAGAGCGGATGTGGGGGGAGG
GCGTGAATGTAAGCGTGACATAACTAATTACATGACTCGAGGTCGACGGTATCGATAAGCTTGATATCGA
ATTCCTGCAGCCCGGGGGATCCACTAGTTCTAGAAAACTTAGATTAGATTGCTATGCTTTCTTTCTAATG
AGCAAGAAGTAAAAAAAGTTGTAATAGAACAAGAAAAATGAAACTGAAACTTGAGAAATTGAAGACCGTT
TATTAACTTAAATATCAATGGGAGGTCATCGAAAGAGAAAAAAATCAAAAAAAAAATTTTCAAGAAAAAG
AAACGTGATAAAAATTTTTATTGCCTTTTTCGACGAAGAAAAAGAAACGAGGCGGTCTCTTTTTTCTTTT
CCAAACCTTTAGTACGGGTAATTAACGACACCCTAGAGGAAGAAAGAGGGGAAATTTAGTATGCTGTGCT
TGGGTGTTTTGAAGTGGTACGGCGATGCGCGGAGTCCGAGAAAATCTGGAAGAGTAAAAAAGGAGTAGAA
ACATTTTGAAGCTATGAGCTCCAGCTTTTGTTCCCTTTAGTGAGGGTTAATTGCGCGCTTGGCGTAATCA
TGGTCATAGCTGTTTCCTGTGTGAAATTGTTATCCGCTCACAATTCCACACAACATAGGAGCCGGAAGCA
TAAAGTGTAAAGCCTGGGGTGCCTAATGAGTGAGGTAACTCACATTAATTGCGTTGCGCTCACTGCCCGC
TTTCCAGTCGGGAAACCTGTCGTGCCAGCTGCATTAATGAATCGGCCAACGCGCGGGGAGAGGCGGTTTG
CGTATTGGGCGCTCTTCCGCTTCCTCGCTCACTGACTCGCTGCGCTCGGTCGTTCGGCTGCGGCGAGCGG
TATCAGCTCACTCAAAGGCGGTAATACGGTTATCCACAGAATCAGGGGATAACGCAGGAAAGAACATGTG
AGCAAAAGGCCAGCAAAAGGCCAGGAACCGTAAAAAGGCCGCGTTGCTGGCGTTTTTCCATAGGCTCCGC
CCCCCTGACGAGCATCACAAAAATCGACGCTCAAGTCAGAGGTGGCGAAACCCGACAGGACTATAAAGAT
ACCAGGCGTTTCCCCCTGGAAGCTCCCTCGTGCGCTCTCCTGTTCCGACCCTGCCGCTTACCGGATACCT
GTCCGCCTTTCTCCCTTCGGGAAGCGTGGCGCTTTCTCATAGCTCACGCTGTAGGTATCTCAGTTCGGTG
TAGGTCGTTCGCTCCAAGCTGGGCTGTGTGCACGAACCCCCCGTTCAGCCCGACCGCTGCGCCTTATCCG
GTAACTATCGTCTTGAGTCCAACCCGGTAAGACACGACTTATCGCCACTGGCAGCAGCCACTGGTAACAG
GATTAGCAGAGCGAGGTATGTAGGCGGTGCTACAGAGTTCTTGAAGTGGTGGCCTAACTACGGCTACACT
AGAAGGACAGTATTTGGTATCTGCGCTCTGCTGAAGCCAGTTACCTTCGGAAAAAGAGTTGGTAGCTCTT
GATCCGGCAAACAAACCACCGCTGGTAGCGGTGGTTTTTTTGTTTGCAAGCAGCAGATTACGCGCAGAAA
AAAAGGATCTCAAGAAGATCCTTTGATCTTTTCTACGGGGTCTGACGCTCAGTGGAACGAAAACTCACGT
TAAGGGATTTTGGTCATGAGATTATCAAAAAGGATCTTCACCTAGATCCTTTTAAATTAAAAATGAAGTT
TTAAATCAATCTAAAGTATATATGAGTAAACTTGGTCTGACAGTTACCAATGCTTAATCAGTGAGGCACC
TATCTCAGCGATCTGTCTATTTCGTTCATCCATAGTTGCCTGACTCCCCGTCGTGTAGATAACTACGATA
CGGGAGGGCTTACCATCTGGCCCCAGTGCTGCAATGATACCGCGAGACCCACGCTCACCGGCTCCAGATT
TATCAGCAATAAACCAGCCAGCCGGAAGGGCCGAGCGCAGAAGTGGTCCTGCAACTTTATCCGCCTCCAT
CCAGTCTATTAATTGTTGCCGGGAAGCTAGAGTAAGTAGTTCGCCAGTTAATAGTTTGCGCAACGTTGTT
GCCATTGCTACAGGCATCGTGGTGTCACGCTCGTCGTTTGGTATGGCTTCATTCAGCTCCGGTTCCCAAC
GATCAAGGCGAGTTACATGATCCCCCATGTTGTGCAAAAAAGCGGTTAGCTCCTTCGGTCCTCCGATCGT
TGTCAGAAGTAAGTTGGCCGCAGTGTTATCACTCATGGTTATGGCAGCACTGCATAATTCTCTTACTGTC
ATGCCATCCGTAAGATGCTTTTCTGTGACTGGTGAGTACTCAACCAAGTCATTCTGAGAATAGTGTATGC
GGCGACCGAGTTGCTCTTGCCCGGCGTCAATACGGGATAATACCGCGCCACATAGCAGAACTTTAAAAGT
GCTCATCATTGGAAAACGTTCTTCGGGGCGAAAACTCTCAAGGATCTTACCGCTGTTGAGATCCAGTTCG
ATGTAACCCACTCGTGCACCCAACTGATCTTCAGCATCTTTTACTTTCACCAGCGTTTCTGGGTGAGCAA
AAACAGGAAGGCAAAATGCCGCAAAAAAGGGAATAAGGGCGACACGGAAATGTTGAATACTCATACTCTT
CCTTTTTCAATATTATTGAAGCATTTATCAGGGTTATTGTCTCATGAGCGGATACATATTTGAATGTATT
TAGAAAAATAAACAAATAGGGGTTCCGCGCACATTTCCCCGAAAAGTGCCACCTGACGTCTAAGAAACCA
TTATTATCATGACATTAACCTATAAAAATAGGCGTATCACGAGGCCCTTTCGTC
