>Addgene plasmid #15968 | p405TEF1 | addgene partial sequence | sequence record 22334 | 15968 with M13R
GGAGCTCATAGCTTCAAAATGTTTCTACTCCTTTTTTACTCTTCCAGATTTTCTCGGACTCCGCGCATCG
CCGTACCACTTCAAAACACCCAAGCACAGCATACTAAATTTCCCCTCTTTCTTCCTCTAGGGTGTCGTTA
ATTACCCGTACTAAAGGTTTGGAAAAGAAAAAAGAGACCGCCTCGTTTCTTTTTCTTCGTCGAAAAAGGC
AATAAAAATTTTTATCACGTTTCTTTTTCTTGAAAATTTTTTTTTTGATTTTTTTCTCTTTCGATGACCT
CCCATTGATATTTAAGTTAATAAACGGTCTTCAATTTCTCAAGTTTCAGTTTCATTTTTCTTGTTCTATT
ACAACTTTTTTTACTTCTTGCTCATTAGAAAGAAAGCATAGCAATCTAATCTAAGTTTTCTAGAACTAGT
GGATCCCCCGGGCTGCAGGAATTCGATATCAAGCTTATCGATACCGTCGACCTCGAGTCATGTAATTAGT
TATGTCACGCTTACATTCACGCCCTCCCCCCACATCCGCTCTAACCGAAAAGGAAGGAGTTAGACAACCT
GAAGTCTAGGTCCCTATTTATTTTTTTATAGTTATGTTAGTATTAAGAACGTTATTTATATTTCAAATTT
TTCTTTTTTTTCTGTACAGACGCGTGTACGCATGTAACATTATACTGAAAACCTTGCTTGAGAAGGTTTT
GGGACGCTCGAAGGCTTTA
